>Addgene plasmid #91625 | pPN098 | addgene full sequence | sequence record 180340 | Addgene NGS Result
GAGGGCCTATTTCCCATGATTCCTTCATATTTGCATATACGATACAAGGCTGTTAGAGAGATAATTGGAA
TTAATTTGACTGTAAACACAAAGATATTAGTACAAAATACGTGACGTAGAAAGTAATAATTTCTTGGGTA
GTTTGCAGTTTTAAAATTATGTTTTAAAATGGACTATCATATGCTTACCGTAACTTGAAAGTATTTCGAT
TTCTTGGCTTTATATATCTTGTGGAAAGGACGAAACACCGAATTCATGATCAGGTCCAATGTTTTAGAGC
TAGAAATAGCAAGTTAAAATAAGGCTAGTCCGTTATCAACTTGAAAAAGTGGCACCGAGTCGGTGCTTTT
TTAAGCTTGGCGTAATCATGGTCATAGCTGTTTCCTGTGTGAAATTGTTATCCGCTCACAATTCCACACA
ACATACGAGCCGGAAGCATAAAGTGTAAAGCCTGGGGTGCCTAATGAGTGAGCTAACTCACATTAATTGC
GTTGCGCTCACTGCCCGCTTTCCAGTCGGGAAACCTGTCGTGCCAGCTGCATTAATGAATCGGCCAACGC
GCGGGGAGAGGCGGTTTGCGTATTGGGCGCTCTTCCGCTTCCTCGCTCACTGACTCGCTGCGCTCGGTCG
TTCGGCTGCGGCGAGCGGTATCAGCTCACTCAAAGGCGGTAATACGGTTATCCACAGAATCAGGGGATAA
CGCAGGAAAGAACATGTGAGCAAAAGGCCAGCAAAAGGCCAGGAACCGTAAAAAGGCCGCGTTGCTGGCG
TTTTTCCATAGGCTCCGCCCCCCTGACGAGCATCACAAAAATCGACGCTCAAGTCAGAGGTGGCGAAACC
CGACAGGACTATAAAGATACCAGGCGTTTCCCCCTGGAAGCTCCCTCGTGCGCTCTCCTGTTCCGACCCT
GCCGCTTACCGGATACCTGTCCGCCTTTCTCCCTTCGGGAAGCGTGGCGCTTTCTCATAGCTCACGCTGT
AGGTATCTCAGTTCGGTGTAGGTCGTTCGCTCCAAGCTGGGCTGTGTGCACGAACCCCCCGTTCAGCCCG
ACCGCTGCGCCTTATCCGGTAACTATCGTCTTGAGTCCAACCCGGTAAGACACGACTTATCGCCACTGGC
AGCAGCCACTGGTAACAGGATTAGCAGAGCGAGGTATGTAGGCGGTGCTACAGAGTTCTTGAAGTGGTGG
CCTAACTACGGCTACACTAGAAGAACAGTATTTGGTATCTGCGCTCTGCTGAAGCCAGTTACCTTCGGAA
AAAGAGTTGGTAGCTCTTGATCCGGCAAACAAACCACCGCTGGTAGCGGTGGTTTTTTTGTTTGCAAGCA
GCAGATTACGCGCAGAAAAAAAGGATCTCAAGAAGATCCTTTGATCTTTTCTACGGGGTCTGACGCTCAG
TGGAACGAAAACTCACGTTAAGGGATTTTGGTCATGAGATTATCAAAAAGGATCTTCACCTAGATCCTTT
TAAATTAAAAATGAAGTTTTAAATCAATCTAAAGTATATATGAGTAAACTTGGTCTGACAGTTACCAATG
CTTAATCAGTGAGGCACCTATCTCAGCGATCTGTCTATTTCGTTCATCCATAGTTGCCTGACTCCCCGTC
GTGTAGATAACTACGATACGGGAGGGCTTACCATCTGGCCCCAGTGCTGCAATGATACCGCGAGACCCAC
GCTCACCGGCTCCAGATTTATCAGCAATAAACCAGCCAGCCGGAAGGGCCGAGCGCAGAAGTGGTCCTGC
AACTTTATCCGCCTCCATCCAGTCTATTAATTGTTGCCGGGAAGCTAGAGTAAGTAGTTCGCCAGTTAAT
AGTTTGCGCAACGTTGTTGCCATTGCTACAGGCATCGTGGTGTCACGCTCGTCGTTTGGTATGGCTTCAT
TCAGCTCCGGTTCCCAACGATCAAGGCGAGTTACATGATCCCCCATGTTGTGCAAAAAAGCGGTTAGCTC
CTTCGGTCCTCCGATCGTTGTCAGAAGTAAGTTGGCCGCAGTGTTATCACTCATGGTTATGGCAGCACTG
CATAATTCTCTTACTGTCATGCCATCCGTAAGATGCTTTTCTGTGACTGGTGAGTACTCAACCAAGTCAT
TCTGAGAATAGTGTATGCGGCGACCGAGTTGCTCTTGCCCGGCGTCAATACGGGATAATACCGCGCCACA
TAGCAGAACTTTAAAAGTGCTCATCATTGGAAAACGTTCTTCGGGGCGAAAACTCTCAAGGATCTTACCG
CTGTTGAGATCCAGTTCGATGTAACCCACTCGTGCACCCAACTGATCTTCAGCATCTTTTACTTTCACCA
GCGTTTCTGGGTGAGCAAAAACAGGAAGGCAAAATGCCGCAAAAAAGGGAATAAGGGCGACACGGAAATG
TTGAATACTCATACTCTTCCTTTTTCAATATTATTGAAGCATTTATCAGGGTTATTGTCTCATGAGCGGA
TACATATTTGAATGTATTTAGAAAAATAAACAAATAGGGGTTCCGCGCACATTTCCCCGAAAAGTGCCAC
CTGACGTCTAAGAAACCATTATTATCATGACATTAACCTATAAAAATAGGCGTATCACGAGGCCCTTTCG
TCTCGCGCGTTTCGGTGATGACGGTGAAAACCTCTGACACATGCAGCTCCCGGAGACGGTCACAGCTTGT
CTGTAAGCGGATGCCGGGAGCAGACAAGCCCGTCAGCGGGTGTTGGCGGGTGTCGGGGCTGGCTTAACTA
TGCGGCATCAGAGCAGATTGTACTGAGAGTGCACCATATGCGGTGTGAAATACCGCACAGATGCGTAAGG
AGAAAATACCGCATCAGGCGCCATTCGCCATTCAGGCTGCGCAACTGTTGGGAAGGGCGATCGGTGCGGG
CCTCTTCGCTATTACGCCAGCTGGCGAAAGGGGGATGTGCTGCAAGGCGATTAAGTTGGGTAACGCCAGG
GTTTTCCCAGTCACGACGTTGTAAAACGACGGCCAGTGAATTCGAGCTCGGTACCCGGGGATCCGTTAAT
TAA
Features (pLannotate 1.2.2; 13 found; start..end, strand, type, name):
      1..241     +  promoter       U6 promoter: RNA polymerase III promoter for human U6 snRNA
    271..346     +  misc_RNA       gRNA scaffold: guide RNA scaffold for the Streptococcus pyogenes CRISPR/Cas9 system
    395..411     -  protein_bind   lac operator: The lac repressor binds to the lac operator to inhibit transcription in E. coli. This inhibition can be relieved by adding lactose or isopropyl-β-D-thiogalactopyranoside (IPTG). lac repressor encoded by lacI
    419..449     -  promoter       lac promoter: promoter for the E. coli lac operon
    464..485     -  protein_bind   CAP binding site: CAP binding activates transcription in the presence of cAMP. E. coli catabolite activator protein
    498..590     -  CDS            lacI (fragment): lac repressor; lacI; The lac repressor binds to the lac operator to inhibit transcription in E. coli. This inhibition can be relieved by adding lactose or isopropyl-β-D-thiogalactopyranoside (IPTG).
    773..1361    -  rep_origin     ori: high-copy-number ColE1/pMB1/pBR322/pUC origin of replication
   1532..2392    -  CDS            AmpR: β-lactamase; bla; confers resistance to ampicillin, carbenicillin, and related antibiotics
   2393..2497    -  promoter       AmpR promoter: bla
   2592..2627    +  CDS            rop (fragment): Rop protein, which maintains plasmids at low copy number; rop
   2719..2818    +  misc_feature   bom (fragment): basis of mobility region from pBR322
   2824..2981    -  CDS            lacZα (fragment): LacZα fragment of β-galactosidase; lacZ fragment
   2978..3004    +  misc_feature   MCS (fragment): pUC18/19 multiple cloning site
