[The description below was written by a language model from this plasmid's Addgene catalogue record and pLannotate feature annotations shown in this document.]
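Description:
pPN098 is a small (about 3 kb) CRISPR guide RNA expression plasmid built on a pUC19 backbone into which a human U6 promoter cassette has been placed. It is propagated in E. coli from the high-copy ColE1/pUC-type origin and selected with ampicillin through the β-lactamase (AmpR) gene and its native promoter. The remaining annotated elements (lac promoter, lac operator, CAP binding site, and fragments of lacI, lacZα, rop, bom and the pUC multiple cloning site) are remnants of the parental cloning vector and play no role in the guide expression function.

The payload is a single-guide RNA directed against human HCN1, which encodes a hyperpolarization-activated cyclic nucleotide-gated channel. A short spacer of roughly 20 nucleotides was inserted by restriction cloning between two BbsI sites, both destroyed in the process, so that it sits in the gap between the U6 promoter and the Streptococcus pyogenes Cas9 gRNA scaffold. The U6 promoter recruits RNA polymerase III in human cells to produce a compact transcript in which the targeting sequence is fused to the scaffold that binds Cas9. The plasmid carries no Cas9 gene, no mammalian selection marker and no reporter, so the nuclease must be supplied separately, for example from a co-delivered plasmid. The associated work describes a scaled framework for CRISPR editing of human pluripotent stem cells to study psychiatric disease, and this construct serves as the HCN1-targeting guide in that setting. The record does not state the intended edit or the position of the target site within the gene.
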