Addgene plasmid #91625: pPN098
Purpose: Express sgRNA targeting human HCN1
Depositing lab: Lindy Barrett. Depositing organization: Broad Institute. Publication: A Scaled Framework for CRISPR Editing of Human Pluripotent Stem Cells to Study Psychiatric Disease. Hazelbaker DZ, Beccard A, Bara AM, Dabkowski N, Messana A, Mazzucato P, Lam D, Manning D, Eggan K, Barrett LE. Stem Cell Reports. 2017 Oct 10;9(4):1315-1327. doi: 10.1016/j.stemcr.2017.09.006. PubMed 29020615.
Backbone
  Vector backbone: pUC19-U6 promoter
  Vector type: CRISPR
Growth in bacteria
  Bacterial resistance: Ampicillin, 100 μg/mL
  Growth temperature: 37°C
  Growth strain: DH5alpha
  Copy number: High Copy
Gene/Insert
  Gene/Insert name: HCN1 (alt name: NM_021072.3)
  gRNA/shRNA sequence: AATTCATGATCAGGTCCAAT
  Species: H. sapiens (human)
  Insert size (bp): 21
  Entrez Gene: HCN1 (a.k.a. BCNG-1, BCNG1, DEE24, EIEE24, GEFSP10, HAC-2)
  Promoter: U6
  Cloning method: Restriction Enzyme; 5′ cloning site BbsI (destroyed during cloning); 3′ cloning site BbsI (destroyed during cloning)
  Sequencing primers: 5′ M13F (-21)
Terms and licenses: Academic/Nonprofit Terms; Industry Terms: Not Available to Industry
How to cite: pPN098 was a gift from Lindy Barrett (Addgene plasmid # 91625 ; http://n2t.net/addgene:91625 ; RRID:Addgene_91625)
